>Addgene plasmid #49765 | pBI121-Pro-Adh::TaPCS1:cmyc | addgene partial sequence | sequence record 77898 | lac_promoter
CACAGGAAACAGCTATGACCATGATTACGCCAAGCTTGATATCGAATTCGATTCCCGCGAGCTGAATATT
TTTTGTGATGTATAGTAAAACGCATATGATTATAGGAATCATCATAAAGATTCTTGTCATGAAGAACAAT
ATTAAACCAAATTATGCATTACGAGCAAAATAATTATACAAAAATACTGATAATTATAACTTGGGTCATT
GTATTTTCTGTGTAATGTCTACTATCCCTTAATTAGTCGGTTTAAATCAGGAAAAAGTATAATTAATGAC
ACTCATAATTGTATCGTTAAGACTTGAAAGTGACGGCCAAGAATACAATTAAGAGCCAATTAGTGATCTT
TCATAACTTTAAAAATCTCACAAAAGTAGAAAAAAAAAATTCCAACTTGATGACCAAGAATAATACTATT
AAAGAGCTATTTAAGATGAAACCGCCCGAAACCAAAAGCATTCGATGGGTACACCGATTACTGCTTTTAG
CAACACCACGGCGTGACCATCAAGACTAATTAACTAAGACCACATTTTAAAAAAACTATTAATAATTACT
ACAATTTGTAATTAAAAAGATCAACGAGAAATGCCACGTGGACGAATACTAGCAACGCCAAGTGGAAAGA
GCGTTCGAGAGAACAAGGCAAAACCAAATACGCCCCTAGTATTCTACAGATGTCGACTGGATAATTACAA
AAGATTTCAATAAACAGTACTAATTAATTTCTAGTGGTGAGTTTTTGTAAATATCTACTTCTTCCAATTA
CCAGCTGCTATATAAATCCCCTTCTCTGTTTCTCTTTTCTTACATCACAATCACACAAAACTAACAAAGG
ATCCCCCGAAGCCGTCCGTACACTCGC
