>Addgene plasmid #49765 | pBI121-Pro-Adh::TaPCS1:cmyc | addgene partial sequence | sequence record 79136 | M13-F20 5'-TGTAAAACGACGGCCAGT-3'
TTGCGGGACTCTAATCATAAAAACCCATCTCATAAATAACGTCATGCATTACATGTTAATTATTACATGC
TTAACGTAATTCAACAGAAATTATATGATAATCATCGCAAGACCGGCAACAGGATTCAATCTTAAGAAAC
TTTATTGCCAAATGTTTGAACGATCGGGGAAATTCGAGCTCACACAGTGTAGTGACTCCGATCCGGGTGA
TGGTGATGGTGATGCATTCCCGGGAGATCTTCCTCACTGATAAGCTTTTGCTCCGGGAGATCTTCCTCAC
TGATAAGCTTTTGCTCCGGGAGATCTTCCTCACTGATAAGTTTTTGCTCCGGGACTAGTGAAGGGGATGG
AGGCTCTTGACATGCCTCCTGTCCTTTACAACCANCCAAATAATGGAGCTGCCGCCTTANATGCAGTATC
TCCTGTTTAAGAAGATCAGGAAGATTGTCTGTTGAAACAAGACTCTGAAATTCAGCTTTCACGTTCTCAT
CTTTTATGCCAAGCCATGTGTTA
