[The description below was written by a language model from this plasmid's Addgene catalogue record.]
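Description:
pBI121-Pro-Adh::TaPCS1:cmyc is a plant expression construct built on pBI121, a large (about 13 kb without insert) binary vector of the kind generally used for Agrobacterium-mediated transfer of a T-DNA into plant genomes. In bacteria it is maintained as a low-copy plasmid under kanamycin selection. No feature table accompanies the entry, so the origins of replication, T-DNA borders, any plant selectable marker and the terminator are not itemised, and their presence can only be presumed from the backbone's identity.

The payload is the coding sequence of TaPCS1, the phytochelatin synthase of bread wheat (Triticum aestivum), cloned by restriction digestion between BamHI and SacI sites; whether those sites survived cloning is not recorded. In standard pBI121 these sites flank the GUS reporter gene, so the insert probably replaces it, though the record does not say so. Expression is driven by an Adh1 (alcohol dehydrogenase) promoter, whose species of origin is not given. The protein carries a C-terminal c-myc epitope tag, allowing detection by immunoblotting or similar antibody-based methods.

Phytochelatin synthase produces phytochelatins, the cysteine-rich peptides derived from glutathione that chelate cadmium and other heavy metals. The stated purpose is simply to express TaPCS1 in plants. The associated publication concerns long-distance root-to-shoot transport of phytochelatins and cadmium in Arabidopsis, which suggests the Adh promoter was chosen to restrict where the enzyme is made so that movement of its products between organs could be followed.
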