Addgene plasmid #49765: pBI121-Pro-Adh::TaPCS1:cmyc
Purpose: Expresses wheat phytochelatin synthase (TaPCS1) in plant expression vector
Depositing lab: Julian Schroeder. Depositing organization: University of California, San Diego (UCSD). Publication: Long-distance root-to-shoot transport of phytochelatins and cadmium in Arabidopsis. Gong JM, Lee DA, Schroeder JI. Proc Natl Acad Sci U S A. 2003 Aug 19;100(17):10118-23. Epub 2003 Aug 8. 10.1073/pnas.1734072100 PubMed 12909714.
Backbone
  Vector backbone: pBI121
  Backbone size w/o insert (bp): 13000
  Vector type: Plant expression
Growth in bacteria
  Bacterial resistance: Kanamycin, 50 μg/mL
  Growth temperature: 37°C
  Growth strain: DH5alpha
  Copy number: Low Copy
Gene/Insert
  Gene/Insert name: TaPCS1 (alt name: Phytochelatin synthase)
  Species: Triticum aestivum
  GenBank ID: AF093752.1
  Entrez Gene: PCS1
  Promoter: Adh1
  Tag / fusion protein: c-myc (C terminal on insert)
  Cloning method: Restriction Enzyme; 5′ cloning site BamHI (unknown if destroyed); 3′ cloning site SacI (unknown if destroyed)
  Sequencing primers: 5′ lac-promoter (5'-CACTTTATGCTTCCGGCTCG-3'); 3′ M13-F20 (5'-TGTAAAACGACGGCCAGT-3')
Terms and licenses: Academic/Nonprofit Terms; Industry Terms: Not Available to Industry
How to cite: pBI121-Pro-Adh::TaPCS1:cmyc was a gift from Julian Schroeder (Addgene plasmid # 49765 ; http://n2t.net/addgene:49765 ; RRID:Addgene_49765)
